# Supplementary material for: Comprehensive exploration of the translocation, stability and substrate recognition requirements in VIM-2 lactamase
Source: eLife. 2020 Jun 8;9:e56707. doi: 10.7554/eLife.56707 (PMC7308095; doi:10.7554/eLife.56707)
Supplement: Supplementary file 1. [file elife-56707-supp1.gb]

LOCUS       pIDR2_wtVIM2        2618 bp    DNA     circular UNA 28-JAN-2020
DEFINITION  VIM2 plasmid with chloremphenicol resistance.
ACCESSION   urn.local...h-bhvoot7
VERSION     urn.local...h-bhvoot7
KEYWORDS    .
SOURCE      
  ORGANISM  
            .
FEATURES             Location/Qualifiers
     CDS             complement(784..1443)
                     /label="Chloremphenicol Acetyl Transferase"
     promoter        complement(1532..1581)
                     /label="NEOKAN promoter"
     promoter        1649..1677
                     /label="ampR promoter"
     misc_feature    1649..1654
                     /label="putative -35 motif"
     misc_feature    1672..1677
                     /label="putative -10 motif"
     misc_feature    1682
                     /label="putative +1 site"
     misc_feature    1710..1715
                     /label="shine-dalgarno"
     CDS             1719..2522
                     /label="VIM 2 ORF"
     misc_feature    1719..1799
                     /label="signal peptide"
ORIGIN      
        1 ttaaggagca aaaggccagc aaaaggccag gaaccgtaaa aaggccgcgt tgctggcgtt
       61 tttccatagg ctccgccccc ctgacgagca tcacaaaaat cgacgctcaa gtcagaggtg
      121 gcgaaacccg acaggactat aaagatacca ggcgtttccc cctggaagct ccctcgtgcg
      181 ctctcctgtt ccgaccctgc cgcttaccgg atacctgtcc gcctttctcc cttcgggaag
      241 cgtggcgctt tctcatagct cacgctgtag gtatctcagt tcggtgtagg tcgttcgctc
      301 caagctgggc tgtgtgcacg aaccccccgt tcagcccgac cgctgcgcct tatccggtaa
      361 ctatcgtctt gannccaacc cggtaagaca cgacttatcg ccactggcag cagccactgg
      421 taacaggatt agcagagcga ggtatgtagg cggtgctaca gagttcttga agtggtggcc
      481 taactacggc tacactagaa ggacagtatt tggtatctgc gctctgctnn agccagttac
      541 cttcggaaaa agagttggta gctcttgatc cggcaaacaa accaccgctg gtagcggtgg
      601 tttttttgtt tgcaagcagc agattacgcg cagaaaaaaa ggatctcaag aagatccttt
      661 gatcttttct acggggtctg acgctcagtg gaacgaaaac tcacgttaag ggattttggt
      721 catgagacta gttcggccta ttggttaaaa aatgagctga tttaacaaaa attttaacaa
      781 aattcacgcc ccgccctgcc actcatcgca gtactgttgt aattcattaa gcattctgcc
      841 gacatggaag ccatcacaaa cggcatgatg aacctgaatc gccagcggca tcagcacctt
      901 gtcgccttgc gtataatatt tgcccatagt gaaaacgggg gcgaagaagt tgtccatatt
      961 ggccacgttt aaatcaaaac tggtgaaact cacccaggga ttggctgaga cgaaaaacat
     1021 attctcaata aaccctttag ggaaataggc caggttttca ccgtaacacg ccacatcttg
     1081 cgaatatatg tgtagaaact gccggaaatc gtcgtggtat tcactccaga gcgatgaaaa
     1141 cgtttcagtt tgctcatgga aaacggtgta acaagggtga acactatccc atatcaccag
     1201 ctcaccgtct ttcattgcca tacgtaattc cggatgagca ttcatcaggc gggcaagaat
     1261 gtgaataaag gccggataaa acttgtgctt atttttcttt acggtcttta aaaaggccgt
     1321 aatatccagc tgaacggtct ggttataggt acattgagca actgactgaa atgcctcaaa
     1381 atgttcttta cgatgccatt gggatatatc aacggtggta tatccagtga tttttttctc
     1441 catgcgaaac gatcctcatc ctgtctcttg atcagagctt gatcccctgc gccatcagat
     1501 ccttggcggc gagaaagcca tccagtttac tttgcagggc ttcccaacct taccagaggg
     1561 cgccccagct ggcaattccg gtgacgtcag gtggcacttt tcggggaaat gtgcgcggaa
     1621 cccctatttg tttatttttc taaatacatt caaatatgta tccgctcatg agacaataac
     1681 cctgataaat gcttcaataa tattgaaaaa ggaagcccnn nnnnnnnnnn nnnnnnnnnn
     1741 nnnnnnnnnn nnnnnnnnnn nnnnnnnnnn nnnnnnnnnn nnnnnnnnnn nnnnnnnnnn
     1801 nnnnnnnnnn nnnnnnnnnn nnnnnnnnnn nnnnnnnnnn nnnnnnnnnn nnnnnnnnnn
     1861 nnnnnnnnnn nnnnnnnnnn nnnnnnnnnn nnnnnnnnnn nnnnnnnnnn nnnnnnnnnn
     1921 nnnnnnnnnn nnnnnnnnnn nnnnnnnnnn nnnnnnnnnn nnnnnnnnnn nnnnnnnnnn
     1981 nnnnnnnnnn nnnnnnnnnn nnnnnnnnnn nnnnnnnnnn nnnnnnnnnn nnnnnnnnnn
     2041 nnnnnnnnnn nnnnnnnnnn nnnnnnnnnn nnnnnnnnnn nnnnnnnnnn nnnnnnnnnn
     2101 nnnnnnnnnn nnnnnnnnnn nnnnnnnnnn nnnnnnnnnn nnnnnnnnnn nnnnnnnnnn
     2161 nnnnnnnnnn nnnnnnnnnn nnnnnnnnnn nnnnnnnnnn nnnnnnnnnn nnnnnnnnnn
     2221 nnnnnnnnnn nnnnnnnnnn nnnnnnnnnn nnnnnnnnnn nnnnnnnnnn nnnnnnnnnn
     2281 nnnnnnnnnn nnnnnnnnnn nnnnnnnnnn nnnnnnnnnn nnnnnnnnnn nnnnnnnnnn
     2341 nnnnnnnnnn nnnnnnnnnn nnnnnnnnnn nnnnnnnnnn nnnnnnnnnn nnnnnnnnnn
     2401 nnnnnnnnnn nnnnnnnnnn nnnnnnnnnn nnnnnnnnnn nnnnnnnnnn nnnnnnnnnn
     2461 nnnnnnnnnn nnnnnnnnnn nnnnnnnnnn nnnnnnnnnn nnnnnnnnnn nnnnnnnnnt
     2521 aactcgagaa gcttgtcacc aagtttactc atatatactt tagattgatt taaaacttca
     2581 tttttaattt aaaaggatct aggtgaagat cctttttc
//
